Addgene plasmid #167951: pBN093
Purpose: express E. coli E69 (O9a:K30) Wzc_K540M with periplasmic motif 3 truncation
Depositing lab: James Naismith. Depositing organization: University of Oxford. Publication: The molecular basis of regulation of bacterial capsule assembly by Wzc. Yang Y, Liu J, Clarke BR, Seidel L, Bolla JR, Ward PN, Zhang P, Robinson CV, Whitfield C, Naismith JH. Nat Commun. 2021 Jul 16;12(1):4349. doi: 10.1038/s41467-021-24652-1. PubMed 34272394.
Backbone
  Vector backbone: pBAD24
  Backbone size w/o insert (bp): 4542
  Total vector size (bp): 6308
  Vector type: Bacterial Expression
Growth in bacteria
  Bacterial resistance: Ampicillin, 100 μg/mL
  Growth temperature: 37°C
  Growth strain: DH5alpha
  Copy number: Unknown
Gene/Insert
  Gene/Insert name: E. coli E69 (O9a:K30) Wzc_K540M with periplasmic motif 3 truncation
  Species: Escherichia coli
  Insert size (bp): 1794
  Mutation: K540M, delete motif 3
  Promoter: araBAD
  Tag / fusion protein: hexa-histidine tag (C terminal on insert)
  Cloning method: Gibson Cloning
  Sequencing primers: 5′ pBADF; 3′ pBADR
Terms and licenses: Academic/Nonprofit Terms; Industry Terms: Not Available to Industry
How to cite: pBN093 was a gift from James Naismith (Addgene plasmid # 167951 ; http://n2t.net/addgene:167951 ; RRID:Addgene_167951)
