[The description below was written by a language model from this plasmid's Addgene catalogue record and pLannotate feature annotations shown in this document.]
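Description:
pBN093 is a bacterial expression plasmid built on the pBAD24 backbone for arabinose-inducible production of a modified form of Wzc from Escherichia coli E69 (serotype O9a:K30). The roughly 6.3 kb plasmid is maintained in E. coli through a ColE1/pMB1-type origin and selected with ampicillin via the β-lactamase (AmpR) gene and its own promoter. An M13 phage origin is also annotated, along with nonfunctional remnants of the pBR322 lineage (fragments of bom, rop, the tetracycline resistance gene and its promoter). The record lists the copy number as unknown.

The insert, about 1.8 kb and introduced by Gibson assembly, sits downstream of the araBAD promoter, with the araC regulator gene encoded divergently on the opposite strand. AraC represses the promoter in the absence of L-arabinose and activates it when the sugar is supplied, giving tight, titratable control of expression. The coding sequence carries a K540M substitution and a deletion of periplasmic motif 3, and is fused at its C terminus to a hexahistidine tag for affinity purification and detection. The automated annotation labels the open reading frame as a fragment of a Klebsiella pneumoniae homologue and the tag as a partial 9xHis. These are similarity-based matches rather than a conflict with the catalogue description. Transcription ends at the rrnB T1 and T2 terminators that follow a residual multiple cloning site fragment and a 5S rRNA segment.

According to the record, the plasmid serves to express this Wzc variant. It was deposited with a study on how Wzc regulates bacterial capsule assembly, where a truncated mutant of this kind would allow the contribution of the periplasmic motif to be examined.
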