Features (pLannotate 1.2.2; 16 found; start..end, strand, type, name):
      1..285     +  promoter       araBAD promoter: araBAD; promoter of the L-arabinose operon of E. coli; the araC regulatory gene is transcribed in the opposite direction (Guzman et al., 1995)
    320..2047    +  CDS            YC06_KLEPN (fragment): Experimental evidence at protein level: Swiss-Prot protein existence level 1. From Klebsiella pneumoniae.
   2093..2110    +  CDS            9xHis (fragment): 9xHis affinity tag
   2114..2131    +  misc_feature   MCS (fragment): pUC18/19 multiple cloning site
   2215..2330    +  ncRNA          5S rRNA: Accession: RF00001 - 5S ribosomal RNA
   2334..2420    +  terminator     rrnB T1 terminator: Escherichia coli rrnB; transcription terminator T1 from the E. coli rrnB gene
   2512..2539    +  terminator     rrnB T2 terminator: transcription terminator T2 from the E. coli rrnB gene
   2558..2649    +  promoter       AmpR promoter: bla
   2650..3510    +  CDS            AmpR: β-lactamase; bla; confers resistance to ampicillin, carbenicillin, and related antibiotics
   3552..3932    +  rep_origin     M13 ori (sequence partly withheld): M13 bacteriophage origin of replication; arrow indicates direction of (+) strand synthesis
   4118..4706    +  rep_origin     ori: high-copy-number ColE1/pMB1/pBR322/pUC origin of replication
   4892..4943    -  misc_feature   bom (fragment): basis of mobility region from pBR322
   5059..5098    -  CDS            rop (fragment): Rop protein, which maintains plasmids at low copy number; rop
   5099..5284    -  CDS            TcR (fragment): tetracycline efflux protein; tet; confers resistance to tetracycline
   5294..5312    +  promoter       tet promoter (fragment): E. coli promoter for tetracycline efflux protein gene
   5402..6280    -  CDS            araC: L-arabinose regulatory protein; araC
>Addgene plasmid #167951 | pBN093 | addgene full sequence | sequence record 344776 | Addgene NGS Result
AAGAAACCAATTGTCCATATTGCATCAGACATTGCCGTCACTGCGTCTTTTACTGGCTCTTCTCGCTAAC
CAAACCGGTAACCCCGCTTATTAAAAGCATTCTGTAACAAAGCGGGACCAAAGCCATGACAAAAACGCGT
AACAAAAGTGTCTATAATCACGGCAGAAAAGTCCACATTGATTATTTGCACGGCGTCACACTTTGCTATG
CCATAGCATTTTTATCCATAAGATTAGCGGATCCTACCTGACGCTTTTTATCGCAACTCTCTACTGTTTC
TCCATACCCGTTTTTTTGGGCTAGCAGGAGGAATTCACCATGACTTCAGTCACATCTAAGCAATCAACGA
TACTAGGATCTGATGAAATAGATTTAGGTCGCGTTATCGGTGAGCTAATTGATCATCGTAAGCTTATTAT
ATCTATAACATCGGTTTTTACCTTATTTGCAATACTCTATGCATTATTAGCGACTCCTATCTATGAGACG
GATGCGCTAATTCAAATAGAGCAGAAGCAAGGTAATGCTATACTAAGCAGTCTAAGTCAGGTTTTACCTG
ATGGCCAACCCCAATCTGCACCTGAAACAGCTTTGCTACAATCTCGAATGATTCTTGGCAAAACTATAGA
TGATTTAAACCTTCAGATTCAAATTGAACAAAAATATTTTCCTGTTATTGGCCGTGGGTTAGCAAGATTA
ATGGGAGAAAAACCAGGTAATATTGATATTACTCGGTTATATTTGCCTGATAGTGACGATATTAGTAATA
ATACTCCTAGTATAATATTAACAGTAAAAGATAAAGAAAATTATTCGATCAATAGCGATGGTATTCAACT
CAATGGGGTTGTAGGGACGTTATTAAATGAAAAAGGGATATCATTACTGGTTAACGAAATCGATGCTAAA
CCTGGAGATCAATTTGTTATTACACAGTTGCCTCGATTAAAGGCCATTTCTGATCTTTTAAAAAGTTTTA
GCGTTGCTGATTTGGGTAAAGATACGGGAATGTTAACGTTGACTCTTACTGGAGATAACCCAAAAAGAAT
ATCTCATATTTTGGACAGTATCAGTCAGAACTATCTTGCACAGAACATTGCTAGACAAGCTGCGCAGGAT
GGAGCAGGAGCCAAATCAAGTGCTATTGGCAACGTTAGAATTATTGATAATGCTGTAACAGATCCTAATC
CTGTAAGACCAAAGAAGACTATCATAATTGTAATAGGTGTTGTTTTAGGGCTAATCGTTTCGGTTGTACT
GGTATTGTTCCAAGTGTTTCTACGCCGTGGTATCGAATCCCCAGAGCAACTCGAAGAAATCGGAATAAAC
GTGTATGCAAGTATTCCAATATCTGAATGGCTTACAAAAAATGCTCGTCAGTCAGGGAAAGTCAGAAAAA
ATCAGTCAGACACATTGCTTGCTGTTGGTAATCCTGCCGATTTAGCTGTTGAGGCCATTCGTGGTTTACG
CACAAGTTTGCATTTTGCAATGATGGAAGCAAAAAATAATGTCCTAATGATATCGGGTGCTAGTCCAAGC
GCAGGTATGACTTTTATTAGCAGTAACTTGGCAGCCACTATAGCAATTACAGGGAAAAAAGTTTTATTCA
TTGATGCTGACCTTCGTAAGGGATATGCTCATAAAATGTTTGGTCATAAAAACGATAAAGGATTATCTGA
GTTTTTATCTGGACAAGCCGCTGCTGAAATGATCATTGATAAAGTAGAAGGGGGGGGATTTGATTACATT
GGTCGTGGACAAATTCCTCCAAACCCAGCTGAATTACTTATGCATCCGCGTTTTGAACAATTATTAAATT
GGGCCTCACAAAATTATGATTTAATTATAATAGATACACCTCCAATTTTGGCAGTGACAGATGCTGCGAT
TATTGGTCGATATGCTGGAACATGTCTATTAGTCGCTCGCTTTGAAAAAAATACTGTTAAAGAAATTGAT
GTAAGTATGAAGCGGTTTGAGCAAAGTGGTGTGGTAGTCAAAGGCTGTATACTTAACGGTGTTGTAAAGA
AAGCTAGCAGCTACTATAGATATGGCCATAATCATTATGGCTATTCTTATTATGATAAAAAACACCACCA
CCACCACCACTGACTGCAGGCATGCAAGCTTGGCTGTTTTGGCGGATGAGAGAAGATTTTCAGCCTGATA
CAGATTAAATCAGAACGCAGAAGCGGTCTGATAAAACAGAATTTGCCTGGCGGCAGTAGCGCGGTGGTCC
CACCTGACCCCATGCCGAACTCAGAAGTGAAACGCCGTAGCGCCGATGGTAGTGTGGGGTCTCCCCATGC
GAGAGTAGGGAACTGCCAGGCATCAAATAAAACGAAAGGCTCAGTCGAAAGACTGGGCCTTTCGTTTTAT
CTGTTGTTTGTCGGTGAACGCTCTCCTGAGTAGGACAAATCCGCCGGGAGCGGATTTGAACGTTGCGAAG
CAACGGCCCGGAGGGTGGCGGGCAGGACGCCCGCCATAAACTGCCAGGCATCAAATTAAGCAGAAGGCCA
TCCTGACGGATGGCCTTTTTGCGTTTCTACAAACTCTTTTGTTTATTTTTCTAAATACATTCAAATATGT
ATCCGCTCATGAGACAATAACCCTGATAAATGCTTCAATAATATTGAAAAAGGAAGAGTATGAGTATTCA
ACATTTCCGTGTCGCCCTTATTCCCTTTTTTGCGGCATTTTGCCTTCCTGTTTTTGCTCACCCAGAAACG
CTGGTGAAAGTAAAAGATGCTGAAGATCAGTTGGGTGCACGAGTGGGTTACATCGAACTGGATCTCAACA
GCGGTAAGATCCTTGAGAGTTTTCGCCCCGAAGAACGTTTTCCAATGATGAGCACTTTTAAAGTTCTGCT
ATGTGGCGCGGTATTATCCCGTGTTGACGCCGGGCAAGAGCAACTCGGTCGCCGCATACACTATTCTCAG
AATGACTTGGTTGAGTACTCACCAGTCACAGAAAAGCATCTTACGGATGGCATGACAGTAAGAGAATTAT
GCAGTGCTGCCATAACCATGAGTGATAACACTGCGGCCAACTTACTTCTGACAACGATCGGAGGACCGAA
GGAGCTAACCGCTTTTTTGCACAACATGGGGGATCATGTAACTCGCCTTGATCGTTGGGAACCGGAGCTG
AATGAAGCCATACCAAACGACGAGCGTGACACCACGATGCCTGTAGCAATGGCAACAACGTTGCGCAAAC
TATTAACTGGCGAACTACTTACTCTAGCTTCCCGGCAACAATTAATAGACTGGATGGAGGCGGATAAAGT
TGCAGGACCACTTCTGCGCTCGGCCCTTCCGGCTGGCTGGTTTATTGCTGATAAATCTGGAGCCGGTGAG
CGTGGGTCTCGCGGTATCATTGCAGCACTGGGGCCAGATGGTAAGCCCTCCCGTATCGTAGTTATCTACA
CGACGGGGAGTCAGGCAACTATGGATGAACGAAATAGACAGATCGCTGAGATAGGTGCCTCACTGATTAA
GCATTGGTAACTGTCAGACCAAGTTTACTCATATATACTTTAGATTGATT
[125 nt withheld, positions 3551-3675]
C
[141 nt withheld, positions 3677-3817]
CCTTTGACGTTGGAGTCCACGTTCTTT
[37 nt withheld, positions 3845-3881]
ACCCTATCTCGGGCTATTCTTTTGATTTATAAGGGATTTTGCCGATTTCGGCCTATTGGTTAAAAAATGA
GCTGATTTAACAAAAATTTAACGCGAATTTTAACAAAATATTAACGTTTACAATTTAAAAGGATCTAGGT
GAAGATCCTTTTTGATAATCTCATGACCAAAATCCCTTAACGTGAGTTTTCGTTCCACTGAGCGTCAGAC
CCCGTAGAAAAGATCAAAGGATCTTCTTGAGATCCTTTTTTTCTGCGCGTAATCTGCTGCTTGCAAACAA
AAAAACCACCGCTACCAGCGGTGGTTTGTTTGCCGGATCAAGAGCTACCAACTCTTTTTCCGAAGGTAAC
TGGCTTCAGCAGAGCGCAGATACCAAATACTGTCCTTCTAGTGTAGCCGTAGTTAGGCCACCACTTCAAG
AACTCTGTAGCACCGCCTACATACCTCGCTCTGCTAATCCTGTTACCAGTGGCTGCTGCCAGTGGCGATA
AGTCGTGTCTTACCGGGTTGGACTCAAGACGATAGTTACCGGATAAGGCGCAGCGGTCGGGCTGAACGGG
GGGTTCGTGCACACAGCCCAGCTTGGAGCGAACGACCTACACCGAACTGAGATACCTACAGCGTGAGCTA
TGAGAAAGCGCCACGCTTCCCGAAGGGAGAAAGGCGGACAGGTATCCGGTAAGCGGCAGGGTCGGAACAG
GAGAGCGCACGAGGGAGCTTCCAGGGGGAAACGCCTGGTATCTTTATAGTCCTGTCGGGTTTCGCCACCT
CTGACTTGAGCGTCGATTTTTGTGATGCTCGTCAGGGGGGCGGAGCCTATGGAAAAACGCCAGCAACGCG
GCCTTTTTACGGTTCCTGGCCTTTTGCTGGCCTTTTGCTCACATGTTCTTTCCTGCGTTATCCCCTGATT
CTGTGGATAACCGTATTACCGCCTTTGAGTGAGCTGATACCGCTCGCCGCAGCCGAACGACCGAGCGCAG
CGAGTCAGTGAGCGAGGAAGCGGAAGAGCGCCTGATGCGGTATTTTCTCCTTACGCATCTGTGCGGTATT
TCACACCGCATAGGGTCATGGCTGCGCCCCGACACCCGCCAACACCCGCTGACGCGCCCTGACGGGCTTG
TCTGCTCCCGGCATCCGCTTACAGACAAGCTGTGACCGTCTCCGGGAGCTGCATGTGTCAGAGGTTTTCA
CCGTCATCACCGAAACGCGCGAGGCAGAAGGAGATGGCGCCCAACAGTCCCCCGGCCACGGGGCCTGCCA
CCATACCCACGCCGAAACAAGCGCTCATGAGCCCGAAGTGGCGAGCCCGATCTTCCCCATCGGTGATGTC
GGCGATATAGGCGCCAGCAACCGCACCTGTGGCGCCGGTGATGCCGGCCACGATGCGTCCGGCGTAGAGG
ATCTGCTCATGTTTGACAGCTTATCATCGATGCATAATGTGCCTGTCAAATGGACGAAGCAGGGATTCTG
CAAACCCTATGCTACTCCGTCAAGCCGTCAATTGTCTGATTCGTTACCAATTATGACAACTTGACGGCTA
CATCATTCACTTTTTCTTCACAACCGGCACGGAACTCGCTCGGGCTGGCCCCGGTGCATTTTTTAAATAC
CCGCGAGAAATAGAGTTGATCGTCAAAACCAACATTGCGACCGACGGTGGCGATAGGCATCCGGGTGGTG
CTCAAAAGCAGCTTCGCCTGGCTGATACGTTGGTCCTCGCGCCAGCTTAAGACGCTAATCCCTAACTGCT
GGCGGAAAAGATGTGACAGACGCGACGGCGACAAGCAAACATGCTGTGCGACGCTGGCGATATCAAAATT
GCTGTCTGCCAGGTGATCGCTGATGTACTGACAAGCCTCGCGTACCCGATTATCCATCGGTGGATGGAGC
GACTCGTTAATCGCTTCCATGCGCCGCAGTAACAATTGCTCAAGCAGATTTATCGCCAGCAGCTCCGAAT
AGCGCCCTTCCCCTTGCCCGGCGTTAATGATTTGCCCAAACAGGTCGCTGAAATGCGGCTGGTGCGCTTC
ATCCGGGCGAAAGAACCCCGTATTGGCAAATATTGACGGCCAGTTAAGCCATTCATGCCAGTAGGCGCGC
GGACGAAAGTAAACCCACTGGTGATACCATTCGCGAGCCTCCGGATGACGACCGTAGTGATGAATCTCTC
CTGGCGGGAACAGCAAAATATCACCCGGTCGGCAAACAAATTCTCGTCCCTGATTTTTCACCACCCCCTG
ACCGCGAATGGTGAGATTGAGAATATAACCTTTCATTCCCAGCGGTCGGTCGATAAAAAAATCGAGATAA
CCGTTGGCCTCAATCGGCGTTAAACCCGCCACCAGATGGGCATTAAACGAGTATCCCGGCAGCAGGGGAT
CATTTTGCGCTTCAGCCATACTTTTCATACTCCCGCCATTCAGAG
