>Addgene plasmid #167951 | pBN093 | depositor partial sequence | sequence record 336960 | E. coli E69 (O9a:K30) Wzc_K540M with periplasmic motif 3 truncation
ATGACTTCAGTCACATCTAAGCAATCAACGATACTAGGATCTGATGAAATAGATTTAGGTCGCGTTATCG
GTGAGCTAATTGATCATCGTAAGCTTATTATATCTATAACATCGGTTTTTACCTTATTTGCAATACTCTA
TGCATTATTAGCGACTCCTATCTATGAGACGGATGCGCTAATTCAAATAGAGCAGAAGCAAGGTAATGCT
ATACTAAGCAGTCTAAGTCAGGTTTTACCTGATGGCCAACCCCAATCTGCACCTGAAACAGCTTTGCTAC
AATCTCGAATGATTCTTGGCAAAACTATAGATGATTTAAACCTTCAGATTCAAATTGAACAAAAATATTT
TCCTGTTATTGGCCGTGGGTTAGCAAGATTAATGGGAGAAAAACCAGGTAATATTGATATTACTCGGTTA
TATTTGCCTGATAGTGACGATATTAGTAATAATACTCCTAGTATAATATTAACAGTAAAAGATAAAGAAA
ATTATTCGATCAATAGCGATGGTATTCAACTCAATGGGGTTGTAGGGACGTTATTAAATGAAAAAGGGAT
ATCATTACTGGTTAACGAAATCGATGCTAAACCTGGAGATCAATTTGTTATTACACAGTTGCCTCGATTA
AAGGCCATTTCTGATCTTTTAAAAAGTTTTAGCGTTGCTGATTTGGGTAAAGATACGGGAATGTTAACGT
TGACTCTTACTGGAGATAACCCAAAAAGAATATCTCATATTTTGGACAGTATCAGTCAGAACTATCTTGC
ACAGAACATTGCTAGACAAGCTGCGCAGGATGGAGCAGGAGCCAAATCAAGTGCTATTGGCAACGTTAGA
ATTATTGATAATGCTGTAACAGATCCTAATCCTGTAAGACCAAAGAAGACTATCATAATTGTAATAGGTG
TTGTTTTAGGGCTAATCGTTTCGGTTGTACTGGTATTGTTCCAAGTGTTTCTACGCCGTGGTATCGAATC
CCCAGAGCAACTCGAAGAAATCGGAATAAACGTGTATGCAAGTATTCCAATATCTGAATGGCTTACAAAA
AATGCTCGTCAGTCAGGGAAAGTCAGAAAAAATCAGTCAGACACATTGCTTGCTGTTGGTAATCCTGCCG
ATTTAGCTGTTGAGGCCATTCGTGGTTTACGCACAAGTTTGCATTTTGCAATGATGGAAGCAAAAAATAA
TGTCCTAATGATATCGGGTGCTAGTCCAAGCGCAGGTATGACTTTTATTAGCAGTAACTTGGCAGCCACT
ATAGCAATTACAGGGAAAAAAGTTTTATTCATTGATGCTGACCTTCGTAAGGGATATGCTCATAAAATGT
TTGGTCATAAAAACGATAAAGGATTATCTGAGTTTTTATCTGGACAAGCCGCTGCTGAAATGATCATTGA
TAAAGTAGAAGGGGGGGGATTTGATTACATTGGTCGTGGACAAATTCCTCCAAACCCAGCTGAATTACTT
ATGCATCCGCGTTTTGAACAATTATTAAATTGGGCCTCACAAAATTATGATTTAATTATAATAGATACAC
CTCCAATTTTGGCAGTGACAGATGCTGCGATTATTGGTCGATATGCTGGAACATGTCTATTAGTCGCTCG
CTTTGAAAAAAATACTGTTAAAGAAATTGATGTAAGTATGAAGCGGTTTGAGCAAAGTGGTGTGGTAGTC
AAAGGCTGTATACTTAACGGTGTTGTAAAGAAAGCTAGCAGCTACTATAGATATGGCCATAATCATTATG
GCTATTCTTATTATGATAAAAAACACCACCACCACCACCACTGA
